Addgene plasmid #51685: M4755 KanMX::LEU2 Disruptor Converter
Purpose: Yeast marker swap plasmid for converting KanMX3 to LEU2
Depositing lab: David Stillman. Depositing organization: University of Utah. Publication: New 'marker swap' plasmids for converting selectable markers on budding yeast gene disruptions and plasmids. Voth WP, Jiang YW, Stillman DJ. Yeast. 2003 Aug;20(11):985-93. 10.1002/yea.1018 PubMed 12898713.
Backbone
  Vector backbone: M4757 (kanMX::TRP1), Addgene plasmid #51687
  Vector type: Yeast Expression ; yeast marker swap
  Selectable markers: LEU2
Growth in bacteria
  Bacterial resistance: Ampicillin, 100 μg/mL
  Growth temperature: 37°C
  Growth strain: DH5alpha
  Copy number: Unknown
Gene/Insert
  Gene/Insert name: LEU2
  Species: S. cerevisiae (budding yeast)
  Entrez Gene: LEU2 (a.k.a. YCL018W)
  Cloning method: Restriction Enzyme; 5′ cloning site BamHI (not destroyed); 3′ cloning site SphI (not destroyed)
  Sequencing primers: 5′ SP6; 3′ T7
Terms and licenses: Academic/Nonprofit Terms; Industry Terms: Not Available to Industry
Depositor comments: M4756 (kanMX::LEU2)was made by digesting M4757 with BamHI and SphI and inserting a 2.0 kb BamHI–SphI fragment with LEU2 from plasmid pJJ250.
How to cite: M4755 KanMX::LEU2 Disruptor Converter was a gift from David Stillman (Addgene plasmid # 51685 ; http://n2t.net/addgene:51685 ; RRID:Addgene_51685)
