[The description below was written by a language model from this plasmid's Addgene catalogue record and pLannotate feature annotations shown in this document.]
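Description:
M4755 KanMX::LEU2 Disruptor Converter is a yeast "marker swap" plasmid designed to change the selectable marker at an existing KanMX gene disruption (or on a KanMX-marked plasmid) in Saccharomyces cerevisiae to LEU2. It was derived from the related kanMX::TRP1 converter M4757 by cutting with BamHI and SphI and inserting a roughly 2.0 kb BamHI–SphI LEU2 fragment; both sites were retained. The depositor's comment calls the product M4756 while the catalogue name is M4755, a discrepancy the record does not resolve. In E. coli the 5,131 bp plasmid is maintained through a high-copy ColE1/pUC-type origin and selected with ampicillin via the β-lactamase gene and its promoter. No yeast replication origin or centromere is annotated, consistent with a construct meant to supply an integrating fragment rather than to replicate in yeast.

The payload is the S. cerevisiae LEU2 gene, encoding 3-isopropylmalate dehydrogenase for leucine biosynthesis, with its native promoter. A short fragment of the neighbouring NFS1 gene is carried along downstream as part of the genomic insert. This cassette sits between the Ashbya gossypii TEF promoter and TEF terminator, the regulatory elements that flank the kanamycin resistance gene in KanMX modules. These flanks provide homology to a resident KanMX cassette, so homologous recombination in a leu2 host replaces the kan sequence with LEU2, and transformants can be selected by leucine prototrophy. SP6 and T7 promoters border the TEF-flanked region and serve as sequencing primer sites. The remaining small lacI, rop and bom fragments are backbone remnants.
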