Features (pLannotate 1.2.2; 15 found; start..end, strand, type, name):
    946..1062    -  CDS            NFS1 (fragment): NFS1_YEAST - Also known as SPL1 From Saccharomyces cerevisiae (strain ATCC 204508 / S288c) (Baker's yeast).
   1062..1084    +  misc_feature   MCS (fragment): pUC18/19 multiple cloning site
   1101..1298    +  terminator     TEF terminator: Ashbya gossypii TEF terminator
   1406..1424    -  promoter       T7 promoter: promoter for bacteriophage T7 RNA polymerase
   1446..1499    -  CDS            lacI (fragment): lac repressor; lacI; The lac repressor binds to the lac operator to inhibit transcription in E. coli. This inhibition can be relieved by adding lactose or isopropyl-β-D-thiogalactopyranoside (IPTG).
   1682..2270    -  rep_origin     ori: high-copy-number ColE1/pMB1/pBR322/pUC origin of replication
   2441..3301    -  CDS            AmpR: β-lactamase; bla; confers resistance to ampicillin, carbenicillin, and related antibiotics
   3302..3406    -  promoter       AmpR promoter: bla
   3501..3536    +  CDS            rop (fragment): Rop protein, which maintains plasmids at low copy number; rop
   3638..3689    +  misc_feature   bom (fragment): basis of mobility region from pBR322
   3752..3770    +  promoter       SP6 promoter: promoter for bacteriophage SP6 RNA polymerase
   3848..4191    +  promoter       TEF promoter: Ashbya gossypii TEF promoter
   4195..4215    +  misc_feature   MCS (fragment): pUC18/19 multiple cloning site
   4215..4620    +  promoter       LEU2 promoter: S. cerevisiae LEU2
   4621..584     +  CDS            LEU2 (across the origin): 3-isopropylmalate dehydrogenase, required for leucine biosynthesis; S. cerevisiae LEU2; yeast auxotrophic marker
>Addgene plasmid #51685 | M4755 KanMX::LEU2 Disruptor Converter | depositor full sequence | sequence record 79090 | M4755 KanMX::LEU2 Disruptor Converter sequence 5131 bps
CAAGAATGGCCGCTTTCATGGCCCTACAACATGAGCCACCATTGCCTATTTGGTCCTTGGATAAAGCTAA
TGTTTTGGCCTCTTCAAGATTATGGAGAAAAACTGTGGAGGAAACCATCAAGAACGAATTCCCTACATTG
AAGGTTCAACATCAATTGATTGATTCTGCCGCCATGATCCTAGTTAAGAACCCAACCCACCTAAATGGTA
TTATAATCACCAGCAACATGTTTGGTGATATCATCTCCGATGAAGCCTCCGTTATCCCAGGTTCCTTGGG
TTTGTTGCCATCTGCGTCCTTGGCCTCTTTGCCAGACAAGAACACCGCATTTGGTTTGTACGAACCATGC
CACGGTTCTGCTCCAGATTTGCCAAAGAATAAGGTTGACCCTATCGCCACTATCTTGTCTGCTGCAATGA
TGTTGAAATTGTCATTGAACTTGCCTGAAGAAGGTAAGGCCATTGAAGATGCAGTTAAAAAGGTTTTGGA
TGCAGGTATCAGAACTGGTGATTTAGGTGGTTCCAACAGTACCACCGAAGTCGGTGATGCTGTCGCCGAA
GAAGTTAAGAAAATCCTTGCTTAAAAAGATTCTCTTTTTTTATGATATTTGTACATAAACTTTATAAATG
AAATTCATAATAGAAACGACACGAAATTACAAAATGGAATATGTTCATAGGGTAGACGAAACTATATACG
CAATCTACATACATTTATCAAGAAGGAGAAAAAGGAGGATGTAAAGGAATACAGGTAAGCAAATTGATAC
TAATGGCTCAACGTGATAAGGAAAAAGAATTGCACTTTAACATTAATATTGACAAGGAGGAGGGCACCAC
ACAAAAAGTTAGGTGTAACAGAAAATCATGAAACTATGATTCCTAATTTATATATTGGAGGATTTTCTCT
AAAAAAAAAAAAATACAACAAATAAAAAACACTCAATGACCTGACCATTTGATGGAGTTTAAGTCAATAC
CTTCTTGAACCATTTCCCATAATGGTGAAAGTTCCCTCAAGAATTTTACTCTGTCAGAAACGGCCTTAAC
GACGTAGTCGACTAGAGTCGACCTGCAGGCATGCCCTGCCCCTAATCAGTACTGACAATAAAAAGATTCT
TGTTTTCAAGAACTTGTCATTTGTATAGTTTTTTTATATTGTAGTTGTTCTATTTTAATCAAATGTTAGC
GTGATTTATATTTTTTTTCGCCTCGACATCATCTGCCCAGATGCGAAGTTAAGTGCGCAGAAAGTAATAT
CATGCGTCAATCGTATGTGAATGCTGGTCGCTATACTGCTGTCGATTCGATACTAACGCCGCCATCCAGT
GTCGAAAACGAGCTCGAATTCATCGATGATATCAGATCCACTAGTGGCCTATGCGGCCGCGGATCTGCCG
GTCTCCCTATAGTGAGTCGTATTAATTTCGATAAGCCAGGTTAACCTGCATTAATGAATCGGCCAACGCG
CGGGGAGAGGCGGTTTGCGTATTGGGCGCTCTTCCGCTTCCTCGCTCACTGACTCGCTGCGCTCGGTCGT
TCGGCTGCGGCGAGCGGTATCAGCTCACTCAAAGGCGGTAATACGGTTATCCACAGAATCAGGGGATAAC
GCAGGAAAGAACATGTGAGCAAAAGGCCAGCAAAAGGCCAGGAACCGTAAAAAGGCCGCGTTGCTGGCGT
TTTTCCATAGGCTCCGCCCCCCTGACGAGCATCACAAAAATCGACGCTCAAGTCAGAGGTGGCGAAACCC
GACAGGACTATAAAGATACCAGGCGTTTCCCCCTGGAAGCTCCCTCGTGCGCTCTCCTGTTCCGACCCTG
CCGCTTACCGGATACCTGTCCGCCTTTCTCCCTTCGGGAAGCGTGGCGCTTTCTCAATGCTCACGCTGTA
GGTATCTCAGTTCGGTGTAGGTCGTTCGCTCCAAGCTGGGCTGTGTGCACGAACCCCCCGTTCAGCCCGA
CCGCTGCGCCTTATCCGGTAACTATCGTCTTGAGTCCAACCCGGTAAGACACGACTTATCGCCACTGGCA
GCAGCCACTGGTAACAGGATTAGCAGAGCGAGGTATGTAGGCGGTGCTACAGAGTTCTTGAAGTGGTGGC
CTAACTACGGCTACACTAGAAGGACAGTATTTGGTATCTGCGCTCTGCTGAAGCCAGTTACCTTCGGAAA
AAGAGTTGGTAGCTCTTGATCCGGCAAACAAACCACCGCTGGTAGCGGTGGTTTTTTTGTTTGCAAGCAG
CAGATTACGCGCAGAAAAAAAGGATCTCAAGAAGATCCTTTGATCTTTTCTACGGGGTCTGACGCTCAGT
GGAACGAAAACTCACGTTAAGGGATTTTGGTCATGAGATTATCAAAAAGGATCTTCACCTAGATCCTTTT
AAATTAAAAATGAAGTTTTAAATCAATCTAAAGTATATATGAGTAAACTTGGTCTGACAGTTACCAATGC
TTAATCAGTGAGGCACCTATCTCAGCGATCTGTCTATTTCGTTCATCCATAGTTGCCTGACTCCCCGTCG
TGTAGATAACTACGATACGGGAGGGCTTACCATCTGGCCCCAGTGCTGCAATGATACCGCGAGACCCACG
CTCACCGGCTCCAGATTTATCAGCAATAAACCAGCCAGCCGGAAGGGCCGAGCGCAGAAGTGGTCCTGCA
ACTTTATCCGCCTCCATCCAGTCTATTAATTGTTGCCGGGAAGCTAGAGTAAGTAGTTCGCCAGTTAATA
GTTTGCGCAACGTTGTTGCCATTGCTACAGGCATCGTGGTGTCACGCTCGTCGTTTGGTATGGCTTCATT
CAGCTCCGGTTCCCAACGATCAAGGCGAGTTACATGATCCCCCATGTTGTGCAAAAAAGCGGTTAGCTCC
TTCGGTCCTCCGATCGTTGTCAGAAGTAAGTTGGCCGCAGTGTTATCACTCATGGTTATGGCAGCACTGC
ATAATTCTCTTACTGTCATGCCATCCGTAAGATGCTTTTCTGTGACTGGTGAGTACTCAACCAAGTCATT
CTGAGAATAGTGTATGCGGCGACCGAGTTGCTCTTGCCCGGCGTCAATACGGGATAATACCGCGCCACAT
AGCAGAACTTTAAAAGTGCTCATCATTGGAAAACGTTCTTCGGGGCGAAAACTCTCAAGGATCTTACCGC
TGTTGAGATCCAGTTCGATGTAACCCACTCGTGCACCCAACTGATCTTCAGCATCTTTTACTTTCACCAG
CGTTTCTGGGTGAGCAAAAACAGGAAGGCAAAATGCCGCAAAAAAGGGAATAAGGGCGACACGGAAATGT
TGAATACTCATACTCTTCCTTTTTCAATATTATTGAAGCATTTATCAGGGTTATTGTCTCATGAGCGGAT
ACATATTTGAATGTATTTAGAAAAATAAACAAATAGGGGTTCCGCGCACATTTCCCCGAAAAGTGCCACC
TGACGTCTAAGAAACCATTATTATCATGACATTAACCTATAAAAATAGGCGTATCACGAGGCCCTTTCGT
CTCGCGCGTTTCGGTGATGACGGTGAAAACCTCTGACACATGCAGCTCCCGGAGACGGTCACAGCTTGTC
TGTAAGCGGATGCCGGGAGCAGACAAGCCCGTCAGGGCGCGTCAGCGGGTGTTGGCGGGTGTCGGGGCTG
GCTTAACTATGCGGCATCAGAGCAGATTGTACTGAGAGTGCACCATATGGACATATTGTCGTTAGAACGC
GGCTACAATTAATACATAACCTTATGTATCATACACATACGATTTAGGTGACACTATAGAACGCGGCCGC
CAGCTGAAGCTTAAGGCGCGCCAGATCTGTTTAGCTTGCCTCGTCCCCGCCGGGTCACCCGGCCAGCGAC
ATGGAGGCCCAGAATACCCTCCTTGACAGTCTTGACGTGCGCAGCTCAGGGGCATGATGTGACTGTCGCC
CGTACATTTAGCCCATACATCCCCATGTATAATCATTTGCATCCATACATTTTGATGGCCGCACGGCGCG
AAGCAAAAATTACGGCTCCTCGCTGCAGACCTGCGAGCAGGGAAACGCTCCCCTCACAGACGCGTTGAAT
TGTCCCCACGCCGCGCCCCTGTAGAGAAATATAAAAGGTTAGGATTTGCCACTGAGGTTCTTCTTTCATA
TACTTCCTTTTAAAATCTTGCTAGGATACAGTTCTCACATCACATCCGAACATAAACAACCATGGGTACC
CGGGGATCCTCTAGAACTGTGGGAATACTCAGGTATCGTAAGATGCAAGAGTTCGAATCTCTTAGCAACC
ATTATTTTTTTCCTCAACATAACGAGAACACACAGGGGCGCTATCGCACAGAATCAAATTCGATGACTGG
AAATTTTTTGTTAATTTCAGAGGTCGCCTGACGCATATACCTTTTTCAACTGAAAAATTGGGAGAAAAAG
GAAAGGTGAGAGCGCCGGAACCGGCTTTTCATATAGAATAGAGAAGCGTTCATGACTAAATGCTTGCATC
ACAATACTTGAAGTTGACAATATTATTTAAGGACCTATTGTTTTTTCCAATAGGTGGTTAGCAATCGTCT
TACTTTCTAACTTTTCTTACCTTTTACATTTCAGCAATATATATATATATTTCAAGGATATACCATTCTA
ATGTCTGCCCCTAAGAAGATCGTCGTTTTGCCAGGTGACCACGTTGGTCAAGAAATCACAGCCGAAGCCA
TTAAGGTTCTTAAAGCTATTTCTGATGTTCGTTCCAATGTCAAGTTCGATTTCGAAAATCATTTAATTGG
TGGTGCTGCTATCGATGCTACAGGTGTCCCACTTCCAGATGAGGCGCTGGAAGCCTCCAAGAAGGTTGAT
GCCGTTTTGTTAGGTGCTGTGGGTGGTCCTAAATGGGGTACCGGTAGTGTTAGACCTGAACAAGGTTTAC
TAAAAATCCGTAAAGAACTTCAATTGTACGCCAACTTAAGACCATGTAACTTTGCATCCGACTCTCTTTT
AGACTTATCTCCAATCAAGCCACAATTTGCTAAAGGTACTGACTTCGTTGTTGTCAGAGAATTAGTGGGA
GGTATTTACTTTGGTAAGAGAAAGGAAGACGATGGTGATGGTGTCGCTTGGGATAGTGAACAATACACCG
TTCCAGAAGTGCAAAGAATCA
