>Addgene plasmid #51685 | M4755 KanMX::LEU2 Disruptor Converter | addgene partial sequence | sequence record 81340 | SP6 5'-ATTTAGGTGACACTATAG-3'
ATCTGTTTAGCTTGCCTCGTCCCCGCCGGGTCACCCGGCCAGCGACATGGAGGCCCAGAATACCCTCCTT
GACAGTCTTGACGTGCGCAGCTCAGGGGCATGATGTGACTGTCGCCCGTACATTTAGCCCATACATCCCC
ATGTATAATCATTTGCATCCATACATTTTGATGGCCGCACGGCGCGAAGCAAAAATTACGGCTCCTCGCT
GCAGACCTGCGAGCAGGGAAACGCTCCCCTCACAGACGCGTTGAATTGTCCCCACGCCGCGCCCCTGTAG
AGAAATATAAAAGGTTAGGATTTGCCACTGAGGTTCTTCTTTCATATACTTCCTTTTAAAATCTTGCTAG
GATACAGTTCTCACATCACATCCGAACATAAACAACCATGGGTACCCGGGGATCCTCTAGAACTGTGGGA
ATACTCAGGTATCGTAAGATGCAAGAGTTCGAATCTCTTAGCAACCATTATTTTTTTCCTCAACATAACG
AGAACACACAGGGGCGCTATCGCACAGAATCAAATTCGATGACTGGAAATTTTTTGTTAATTTCAGAGGT
CGCCTGACGCATATACCTTTTTCAACTGAAAAATTGGGAGAAAAAGGAAAGGTGAGAGCGCCGGAACCGG
CTTTTCATATAGAATAGAGAAGCGTTCATGACTAAATGCTTGCATCACAATACTTGAAGTTGACAATATT
ATTTAAGGACCTATTGTTTTTTCCAATAGGTGGTTAGCAATCGTCTTACTTTCTAACTTTTCTTACCTTT
TACATTTCAGCAATATATATATATATTTCAAGGATATACCATTCTAATGTCTGCCCCTAAGAAGATCGTC
GTTTTGCCAGGTGACCACGTTGGTCAAGAAATCACAGCCGAAGCCATTAAGGTTCTTAAAGCTATTTCTG
ATGTTCGTTCCAATGTCAAGTTCGATTTCGAAAATCATTTAATTGGTGG
