>Addgene plasmid #51685 | M4755 KanMX::LEU2 Disruptor Converter | addgene partial sequence | sequence record 81454 | T7 5'-TAATACGACTCACTATAGGG-3'
ATCTGATATCATCGATGAATTCGAGCTCGTTTTCGACACTGGATGGCGGCGTTAGTATCGAATCGACAGC
AGTATAGCGACCAGCATTCACATACGATTGACGCATGATATTACTTTCTGCGCACTTAACTTCGCATCTG
GGCAGATGATGTCGAGGCGAAAAAAAATATAAATCACGCTAACATTTGATTAAAATAGAACAACTACAAT
ATAAAAAAACTATACAAATGACAAGTTCTTGAAAACAAGAATCTTTTTATTGTCAGTACTGATTAGGGGC
AGGGCATGCCTGCAGGTCGACTCTAGTCGACTACGTCGTTAAGGCCGTTTCTGACAGAGTAAAATTCTTG
AGGGAACTTTCACCATTATGGGAAATGGTTCAAGAAGGTATTGACTTAAACTCCATCAAATGGTCAGGTC
ATTGAGTGTTTTTTATTTGTTGTATTTTTTTTTTTTTAGAGAAAATCCTCCAATATATAAATTAGGAATC
ATAGTTTCATGATTTTCTGTTACACCTAACTTTTTGTGTGGTGCCCTCCTCCTTGTCAATATTAATGTTA
AAGTGCAATTCTTTTTCCTTATCACGTTGAGCCATTAGTATCAATTTGCTTACCTGTATTCCTTTACATC
CTCCTTTTTCTCCTTCTTGATAAATGTATGTAGATTGCGTATATAGTTTCGTCTACCCTATGAACATATT
CCATTTTGTAATTTCGTGTCGTTTCTATTATGAATTTCATTTATAAAGTTTATGTACAAATATCATAAAA
AAAGAGAATCTTTTTAAGCAAGGATTTTCTTAACTTCTTCGGCGACAGCATCACCGACTTCGGTGGTACT
GTTGGAACCACCTAA
